Addgene plasmid #144224: TFORF2729
Purpose: Lentiviral vector for overexpressing transcription factor ORFs with unique 24-bp barcodes. Barcodes facilitate identification of transcription factors in pooled screens.
Depositing lab: Feng Zhang. Depositing organization: Broad Institute. Publication: A transcription factor atlas of directed differentiation. Joung J, Ma S, Tay T, Geiger-Schuller KR, Kirchgatterer PC, Verdine VK, Guo B, Arias-Garcia MA, Allen WE, Singh A, Kuksenko O, Abudayyeh OO, Gootenberg JS, Fu Z, Macrae RK, Buenrostro JD, Regev A, Zhang F. Cell. 2023 Jan 5;186(1):209-229.e26. doi: 10.1016/j.cell.2022.11.026. PubMed 36608654.
Backbone
  Vector backbone: pLX_TRC317
  Backbone manufacturer: Broad Institute Genetic Perturbation Platform
  Backbone size w/o insert (bp): 8264
  Vector type: Mammalian Expression, Lentiviral
  Selectable markers: Puromycin
Growth in bacteria
  Bacterial resistance: Ampicillin, 100 μg/mL
  Growth temperature: 37°C
  Growth strain: NEB Stable
  Copy number: High Copy
Gene/Insert
  Gene/Insert name: ZNF668
  Species: H. sapiens (human)
  Insert size (bp): 2030
  Entrez Gene: ZNF668
  Promoter: EF1a
  Cloning method: Unknown
  Sequencing primers: 5′ GGGTGGAGACTGAAGTTAGGCCAG; 3′ CACATAGCGTAAAAGGAGCAACATAG
Terms and licenses: Academic/Nonprofit Terms; Industry Terms: Not Available to Industry
Depositor comments: NM_001172669,ENST00000426488,ENST00000539836 . The transcription factor ORF portion of this plasmid was synthesized by Genewiz. Please test multiple small colonies in case of plasmid recombination. To make this collection available in a timely manner, a portion of this collection was not fully sequenced by Addgene. If an Addgene verified full plasmid sequence is not available, please contact us prior to placing an order to request the full sequence.
How to cite: TFORF2729 was a gift from Feng Zhang (Addgene plasmid # 144224 ; http://n2t.net/addgene:144224 ; RRID:Addgene_144224)
