[The description below was written by a language model from this plasmid's Addgene catalogue record and pLannotate feature annotations shown in this document.]
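Description:
TFORF2729 is a lentiviral mammalian expression plasmid built on the pLX_TRC317 backbone from the Broad Institute Genetic Perturbation Platform. It carries the human zinc-finger gene ZNF668 as one member of a barcoded transcription factor ORF collection. The sequenced plasmid is about 10.3 kb, consistent with an 8.3 kb backbone plus a roughly 2 kb insert. In bacteria it replicates from a high-copy ColE1/pUC-type origin and is selected with ampicillin through the β-lactamase gene. An f1 origin and remnants of a lac/T7/T3 cloning region are also present. The depositor notes that the plasmid can recombine, as is common for LTR-containing vectors.

The viral portion has a third-generation, self-inactivating layout. An RSV promoter drives a truncated HIV-1 5' LTR, followed by the Ψ packaging signal with a gag fragment, the RRE for Rev-dependent export of the genomic RNA, and a cPPT/CTS element. The unit ends in a ΔU3 3' LTR followed by an SV40 polyadenylation signal. Two expression units sit between the LTRs. An SV40 early promoter drives puromycin N-acetyltransferase for selection of transduced cells. Downstream, the strong constitutive EF-1α promoter drives the synthesized ZNF668 ORF, with a WPRE after it to enhance transcript stability and expression.

According to the record, each construct in the collection carries a unique 24-bp barcode, although the feature table does not annotate it. The short region between the ORF and the WPRE, which includes a small U6-like fragment, is a plausible location, but this is not confirmed. The barcode allows the overexpressed factor to be identified by sequencing. The vector is therefore suited to pooled overexpression screens, such as those probing transcription factor-driven cell differentiation, as well as to individual ZNF668 overexpression.
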