Features (pLannotate 1.2.2; 31 found; start..end, strand, type, name):
      5..231     +  promoter       RSV promoter: Rous sarcoma virus enhancer/promoter
    232..412     +  LTR            5' LTR (truncated): truncated 5' long terminal repeat (LTR) from HIV-1
    459..584     +  misc_feature   HIV-1 Ψ: packaging signal of human immunodeficiency virus type 1
    568..931     +  CDS            HIV-1 gag (fragment): gag protein from human immunodeficiency virus 1; gag
   1077..1310    +  misc_feature   RRE: The Rev response element (RRE) of HIV-1 allows for Rev-dependent mRNA export from the nucleus to the cytoplasm.
   1687..1713    +  CDS            Rev (fragment): human immunodeficiency virus 1 (HIV-1) Rev protein; rev; enhances nuclear export of unspliced and incompletely spliced viral mRNAs
   1720..1743    +  promoter       SV40 promoter (fragment): SV40 early promoter
   1744..1815    +  promoter       SV40 promoter (fragment): SV40 enhancer and early promoter
   1839..1974    +  rep_origin     SV40 ori: SV40 origin of replication
   2020..2616    +  CDS            PuroR (fragment): puromycin N-acetyltransferase; pac from Streptomyces; confers resistance to puromycin
   2665..2782    +  misc_feature   cPPT/CTS: central polypurine tract and central termination sequence of HIV-1
   2847..2913    +  CDS            small t antigen (fragment): SV40 (simian virus 40) small t antigen
   2920..4098    +  promoter       EF-1α promoter: strong constitutive promoter for human elongation factor EF-1α
   4184..6040    +  CDS            ZNF668: ZN668_HUMAN - Experimental evidence at protein level: Swiss-Prot protein existence level 1. May be involved in transcriptional regulation. From Homo sapiens (Human).
   6056..6109    +  promoter       U6 promoter (fragment): RNA polymerase III promoter for human U6 snRNA
   6151..6739    +  misc_feature   WPRE: woodchuck hepatitis virus posttranscriptional regulatory element
   6790..6809    +  misc_feature   cPPT/CTS (fragment): central polypurine tract and central termination sequence of HIV-1
   6811..7044    +  LTR            3' LTR (ΔU3): self-inactivating 3' long terminal repeat (LTR) from HIV-1
   7122..7243    +  polyA_signal   SV40 poly(A) signal: SV40 polyadenylation signal
   7283..7418    +  rep_origin     SV40 ori: SV40 origin of replication
   7439..7457    -  promoter       T7 promoter: promoter for bacteriophage T7 RNA polymerase
   7465..7620    +  CDS            lacZα (fragment): LacZα fragment of β-galactosidase; lacZ fragment
   7625..8053    +  rep_origin     f1 ori (sequence partly withheld): f1 bacteriophage origin of replication; arrow indicates direction of (+) strand synthesis
   8106..8210    +  promoter       AmpR promoter: bla
   8211..9071    +  CDS            AmpR: β-lactamase; bla; confers resistance to ampicillin, carbenicillin, and related antibiotics
   9242..9830    +  rep_origin     ori: high-copy-number ColE1/pMB1/pBR322/pUC origin of replication
  10013..10105   +  CDS            lacI (fragment): lac repressor; lacI; The lac repressor binds to the lac operator to inhibit transcription in E. coli. This inhibition can be relieved by adding lactose or isopropyl-β-D-thiogalactopyranoside (IPTG).
  10118..10139   +  protein_bind   CAP binding site: CAP binding activates transcription in the presence of cAMP. E. coli catabolite activator protein
  10154..10184   +  promoter       lac promoter: promoter for the E. coli lac operon
  10192..10208   +  protein_bind   lac operator: The lac repressor binds to the lac operator to inhibit transcription in E. coli. This inhibition can be relieved by adding lactose or isopropyl-β-D-thiogalactopyranoside (IPTG). lac repressor encoded by lacI
  10253..10271   +  promoter       T3 promoter: promoter for bacteriophage T3 RNA polymerase
>Addgene plasmid #144224 | TFORF2729 | addgene full sequence | sequence record 404098 | Addgene NGS Result
TTAATGTAGTCTTATGCAATACTCTTGTAGTCTTGCAACATGGTAACGATGAGTTAGCAACATGCCTTAC
AAGGAGAGAAAAAGCACCGTGCATGCCGATTGGTGGAAGTAAGGTGGTACGATCGTGCCTTATTAGGAAG
GCAACAGACGGGTCTGACATGGATTGGACGAACCACTGAATTGCCGCATTGCAGAGATATTGTATTTAAG
TGCCTAGCTCGATACATAAACGGGTCTCTCTGGTTAGACCAGATCTGAGCCTGGGAGCTCTCTGGCTAAC
TAGGGAACCCACTGCTTAAGCCTCAATAAAGCTTGCCTTGAGTGCTTCAAGTAGTGTGTGCCCGTCTGTT
GTGTGACTCTGGTAACTAGAGATCCCTCAGACCCTTTTAGTCAGTGTGGAAAATCTCTAGCAGTGGCGCC
CGAACAGGGACTTGAAAGCGAAAGGGAAACCAGAGGAGCTCTCTCGACGCAGGACTCGGCTTGCTGAAGC
GCGCACGGCAAGAGGCGAGGGGCGGCGACTGGTGAGTACGCCAAAAATTTTGACTAGCGGAGGCTAGAAG
GAGAGAGATGGGTGCGAGAGCGTCAGTATTAAGCGGGGGAGAATTAGATCGCGATGGGAAAAAATTCGGT
TAAGGCCAGGGGGAAAGAAAAAATATAAATTAAAACATATAGTATGGGCAAGCAGGGAGCTAGAACGATT
CGCAGTTAATCCTGGCCTGTTAGAAACATCAGAAGGCTGTAGACAAATACTGGGACAGCTACAACCATCC
CTTCAGACAGGATCAGAAGAACTTAGATCATTATATAATACAGTAGCAACCCTCTATTGTGTGCATCAAA
GGATAGAGATAAAAGACACCAAGGAAGCTTTAGACAAGATAGAGGAAGAGCAAAACAAAAGTAAGACCAC
CGCACAGCAAGCGGCCGCTGATCTTCAGACCTGGAGGAGGAGATATGAGGGACAATTGGAGAAGTGAATT
ATATAAATATAAAGTAGTAAAAATTGAACCATTAGGAGTAGCACCCACCAAGGCAAAGAGAAGAGTGGTG
CAGAGAGAAAAAAGAGCAGTGGGAATAGGAGCTTTGTTCCTTGGGTTCTTGGGAGCAGCAGGAAGCACTA
TGGGCGCAGCGTCAATGACGCTGACGGTACAGGCCAGACAATTATTGTCTGGTATAGTGCAGCAGCAGAA
CAATTTGCTGAGGGCTATTGAGGCGCAACAGCATCTGTTGCAACTCACAGTCTGGGGCATCAAGCAGCTC
CAGGCAAGAATCCTGGCTGTGGAAAGATACCTAAAGGATCAACAGCTCCTGGGGATTTGGGGTTGCTCTG
GAAAACTCATTTGCACCACTGCTGTGCCTTGGAATGCTAGTTGGAGTAATAAATCTCTGGAACAGATTTG
GAATCACACGACCTGGATGGAGTGGGACAGAGAAATTAACAATTACACAAGCTTAATACACTCCTTAATT
GAAGAATCGCAAAACCAGCAAGAAAAGAATGAACAAGAATTATTGGAATTAGATAAATGGGCAAGTTTGT
GGAATTGGTTTAACATAACAAATTGGCTGTGGTATATAAAATTATTCATAATGATAGTAGGAGGCTTGGT
AGGTTTAAGAATAGTTTTTGCTGTACTTTCTATAGTGAATAGAGTTAGGCAGGGATATTCACCATTATCG
TTTCAGACCCACCTCCCAACCCCGAGGGGACCCATGCATTGCATCTCAATTAGTCAGCAACCAGGTGTGG
AAAGTCCCCAGGCTCCCCAGCAGGCAGAAGTATGCAAAGCATGCGTCTCAATTAGTCAGCAACCATAGTC
CCGCCCCTAACTCCGCCCATCCCGCCCCTAACTCCGCCCAGTTCCGCCCATTCTCCGCCCCATGGCTGAC
TAATTTTTTTTATTTATGCAGAGGCCGAGGCCGCCTCGGCCTCTGAGCTATTCCAGAAGTAGTGAGGAGG
CTTTTTTGGAGGCCTAGGCTTTTGCAAAAAGCTTTCTAGAGGTACCACCGGAGCTTACCATGACCGAGTA
CAAGCCCACGGTGCGCCTCGCCACCCGCGACGACGTCCCCAGGGCCGTACGCACCCTCGCCGCCGCGTTC
GCCGACTACCCCGCCACGCGCCACACCGTCGATCCGGACCGCCACATCGAGCGGGTCACCGAGCTGCAAG
AACTCTTCCTCACGCGCGTCGGGCTCGACATCGGCAAGGTGTGGGTCGCGGACGACGGCGCCGCCGTGGC
GGTCTGGACCACGCCGGAGAGCGTCGAAGCGGGGGCGGTGTTCGCCGAGATCGGCCCGCGCATGGCCGAG
TTGAGCGGTTCCCGGCTGGCCGCGCAGCAACAGATGGAAGGCCTCCTGGCGCCGCACCGGCCCAAGGAGC
CCGCGTGGTTCCTGGCCACCGTCGGCGTCTCGCCCGACCACCAGGGCAAGGGTCTGGGCAGCGCCGTCGT
GCTCCCCGGAGTGGAGGCGGCCGAGCGCGCCGGGGTGCCCGCCTTCCTGGAGACCTCCGCGCCCCGCAAC
CTCCCCTTCTACGAGCGGCTCGGCTTCACCGTCACCGCCGACGTCGAGGTGCCCGAAGGACCGCGCACCT
GGTGCATGACCCGCAAGCCCGGTGCCAGTTAACGAATTCTAGATCTTGAGACAAATGGCAGTATTCATCC
ACAATTTTAAAAGAAAAGGGGGGATTGGGGGGTACAGTGCAGGGGAAAGAATAGTAGACATAATAGCAAC
AGACATACAAACTAAAGAATTACAAAAACAAATTACAAAAATTCAAAATTTTCGGGTTTATTACAGGGAC
AGCAGAGATCCACTTTGGCGCCGGCTCGAGGCCTGCAGGTGCAAAGATGGATAAAGTTTTAAACAGAGAG
GAATCTTTGCAGCTAATGGACCTTCTAGGTCTTGAAAGGAGTGGGAATTGGCTCCGGTGCCCGTCAGTGG
GCAGAGCGCACATCGCCCACAGTCCCCGAGAAGTTGGGGGGAGGGGTCGGCAATTGAACCGGTGCCTAGA
GAAGGTGGCGCGGGGTAAACTGGGAAAGTGATGTCGTGTACTGGCTCCGCCTTTTTCCCGAGGGTGGGGG
AGAACCGTATATAAGTGCAGTAGTCGCCGTGAACGTTCTTTTTCGCAACGGGTTTGCCGCCAGAACACAG
GTAAGTGCCGTGTGTGGTTCCCGCGGGCCTGGCCTCTTTACGGGTTATGGCCCTTGCGTGCCTTGAATTA
CTTCCACCTGGCTGCAGTACGTGATTCTTGATCCCGAGCTTCGGGTTGGAAGTGGGTGGGAGAGTTCGAG
GCCTTGCGCTTAAGGAGCCCCTTCGCCTCGTGCTTGAGTTGAGGCCTGGCCTGGGCGCTGGGGCCGCCGC
GTGCGAATCTGGTGGCACCTTCGCGCCTGTCTCGCTGCTTTCGATAAGTCTCTAGCCATTTAAAATTTTT
GATGACCTGCTGCGACGCTTTTTTTCTGGCAAGATAGTCTTGTAAATGCGGGCCAAGATCTGCACACTGG
TATTTCGGTTTTTGGGGCCGCGGGCGGCGACGGGGCCCGTGCGTCCCAGCGCACATGTTCGGCGAGGCGG
GGCCTGCGAGCGCGGCCACCGAGAATCGGACGGGGGTAGTCTCAAGCTGGCCGGCCTGCTCTGGTGCCTG
GCCTCGCGCCGCCGTGTATCGCCCCGCCCTGGGCGGCAAGGCTGGCCCGGTCGGCACCAGTTGCGTGAGC
GGAAAGATGGCCGCTTCCCGGCCCTGCTGCAGGGAGCTCAAAATGGAGGACGCGGCGCTCGGGAGAGCGG
GCGGGTGAGTCACCCACACAAAGGAAAAGGGCCTTTCCGTCCTCAGCCGTCGCTTCATGTGACTCCACGG
AGTACCGGGCGCCGTCCAGGCACCTCGATTAGTTCTCGAGCTTTTGGAGTACGTCGTCTTTAGGTTGGGG
GGAGGGGTTTTATGCGATGGAGTTTCCCCACACTGAGTGGGTGGAGACTGAAGTTAGGCCAGCTTGGCAC
TTGATGTAATTCTCCTTGGAATTTGCCCTTTTTGAGTTTGGATCTTGGTTCATTCTCAAGCCTCAGACAG
TGGTTCAAAGTTTTTTTCTTCCATTTCAGGTGTCGTGAGGCTAGCACCGCCACCATGTCAGAGCCAGGAA
TGCTGGGCAGGAAGGATGTGTGGGTTCCGAGAGAAACCCCGTTCACCAAGGCCATGGAAGTGGAGGCTGC
AGAGGCCCGGTCCCCAGCCCCCGGCTACAAGCGCTCGGGCCGCCGCTACAAGTGCCTGTCCTGTACCAAG
ACATTTCCAAACGCGCCCAGGGCAGCGCGCCACGCTGCCACACATGGGCCGGCAGACTGCTCTGAAGAGG
TGGCCGAGGTGAAGCCAAAGCCAGAGACAGAAGCTAAGGCAGAGGAAGCCAGTGGGGAGAAGGTGTCAGG
CTCCGCGGCCAAGCCTAGGCCCTATGCGTGTCCGCTATGCCCCAAGGCCTACAAGACGGCACCCGAGCTG
CGCAGCCACGGGCGCAGCCACACGGGGGAGAAGCCCTTTCCGTGCCCCGAGTGCGGCCGCCGCTTCATGC
AGCCCGTGTGCCTGCGCGTGCACCTGGCCTCGCACGCTGGCGAACTGCCCTTCCGCTGTGCGCACTGCCC
GAAGGCCTATGGCGCGCTCTCCAAGCTCAAGATCCACCAGCGTGGCCACACAGGCGAGCGGCCTTACGCC
TGCGCCGACTGCGGCAAGAGCTTTGCTGACCCTTCAGTGTTCCGCAAGCACCGGCGTACTCACGCTGGCC
TGCGGCCCTACAGCTGTGAGCGTTGCGGCAAAGCCTATGCGGAGCTCAAGGACCTCCGCAACCATGAGCG
GTCCCACACCGGCGAGCGCCCCTTCCTCTGCTCCGAGTGCGGGAAGAGCTTCTCCCGCTCATCCTCGCTC
ACGTGCCACCAGCGCATCCACGCGGCACAGAAGCCCTACCGCTGCCCGGCCTGCGGCAAGGGCTTCACGC
AGCTCAGTTCCTACCAGAGCCACGAGCGCACGCACTCGGGGGAGAAGCCCTTCCTGTGCCCGCGCTGCGG
CCGCATGTTCTCCGACCCCTCGAGCTTCCGTCGCCACCAGCGCGCCCATGAAGGGGTGAAGCCATACCAC
TGCGAGAAGTGCGGCAAGGACTTCCGGCAGCCGGCGGACCTGGCCATGCACCGGCGTGTGCACACAGGCG
ACCGGCCGTTCAAGTGCCTGCAATGTGACAAGACGTTCGTGGCGTCCTGGGACCTCAAGCGGCACGCGCT
GGTGCACTCTGGCCAGCGGCCCTTCCGCTGTGAGGAGTGCGGGCGAGCCTTCGCCGAGCGTGCCAGCCTC
ACGAAGCATAGCCGGGTGCACTCGGGGGAGCGCCCCTTCCACTGTAACGCATGTGGGAAATCCTTTGTGG
TGTCGTCGAGCCTGAGGAAGCACGAGCGGACCCATCGAAGCAGTGAGGCCGCGGGTGTGCCCCCTGCACA
GGAGCTGGTGGTGGGGTTGGCGCTGCCTGTGGGCGTGGCAGGTGAGAGTTCAGCCGCCCCGGCAGCAGGG
GCGGGGCTGGGGGACCCTCCAGCAGGGCTGCTAGGGCTGCCCCCGGAGTCAGGTGGTGTGATGGCCACAC
AGTGGCAGGTGGTGGGCATGACGGTGGAGCATGTGGAATGCCAAGATGCTGGTGTCCGGGAGGCTCCTGG
TCCCTTGGAAGGGGCAGGCGAGGCGGGGGGTGAGGAGGCTGACGAGAAGCCCCCCCAGTTTGTGTGCCGA
GAGTGCAAGGAGACCTTCTCCACAATGACGCTGCTGCGTCGGCACGAGCGCTCACACCCGGAGCTCCGGC
CCTTCCCCTGCACCCAGTGCGGCAAGAGCTTCTCTGACCGGGCTGGGCTGCGCAAACACAGCCGCACTCA
CAGCTCAGTGCGCCCCTACACCTGCCCCCATTGTCCCAAGGCCTTCTTGAGTGCCAGCGACTTGCGCAAG
CATGAACGCACCCACCCTGTGCCCATGGGGACCCCCACACCCCTGGAGCCCCTGGTGGCTTTGCTAGGAA
TGCCTGAAGAGGGGCCGGCCTAGTAATGAACTAGTCCGTAACTTGAAAGTATTTCGATTTCTTGGCTTTA
TATATCTTGTGGAAAGGACGATTCACTGCTATCTCTCTAAACCAGACGCGTTAAGTCGACAATCAACCTC
TGGATTACAAAATTTGTGAAAGATTGACTGGTATTCTTAACTATGTTGCTCCTTTTACGCTATGTGGATA
CGCTGCTTTAATGCCTTTGTATCATGCTATTGCTTCCCGTATGGCTTTCATTTTCTCCTCCTTGTATAAA
TCCTGGTTGCTGTCTCTTTATGAGGAGTTGTGGCCCGTTGTCAGGCAACGTGGCGTGGTGTGCACTGTGT
TTGCTGACGCAACCCCCACTGGTTGGGGCATTGCCACCACCTGTCAGCTCCTTTCCGGGACTTTCGCTTT
CCCCCTCCCTATTGCCACGGCGGAACTCATCGCCGCCTGCCTTGCCCGCTGCTGGACAGGGGCTCGGCTG
TTGGGCACTGACAATTCCGTGGTGTTGTCGGGGAAATCATCGTCCTTTCCTTGGCTGCTCGCCTGTGTTG
CCACCTGGATTCTGCGCGGGACGTCCTTCTGCTACGTCCCTTCGGCCCTCAATCCAGCGGACCTTCCTTC
CCGCGGCCTGCTGCCGGCTCTGCGGCCTCTTCCGCGTCTTCGCCTTCGCCCTCAGACGAGTCGGATCTCC
CTTTGGGCCGCCTCCCCGCGTCGACTTTAAGACCAATGACTTACAAGGCAGCTGTAGATCTTAGCCACTT
TTTAAAAGAAAAGGGGGGACTGGAAGGGCTAATTCACTCCCAACGAAGACAAGATCTGCTTTTTGCTTGT
ACTGGGTCTCTCTGGTTAGACCAGATCTGAGCCTGGGAGCTCTCTGGCTAACTAGGGAACCCACTGCTTA
AGCCTCAATAAAGCTTGCCTTGAGTGCTTCAAGTAGTGTGTGCCCGTCTGTTGTGTGACTCTGGTAACTA
GAGATCCCTCAGACCCTTTTAGTCAGTGTGGAAAATCTCTAGCAGTACGTATAGTAGTTCATGTCATCTT
ATTATTCAGTATTTATAACTTGCAAAGAAATGAATATCAGAGAGTGAGAGGAACTTGTTTATTGCAGCTT
ATAATGGTTACAAATAAAGCAATAGCATCACAAATTTCACAAATAAAGCATTTTTTTCACTGCATTCTAG
TTGTGGTTTGTCCAAACTCATCAATGTATCTTATCATGTCTGGCTCTAGCTATCCCGCCCCTAACTCCGC
CCATCCCGCCCCTAACTCCGCCCAGTTCCGCCCATTCTCCGCCCCATGGCTGACTAATTTTTTTTATTTA
TGCAGAGGCCGAGGCCGCCTCGGCCTCTGAGCTATTCCAGAAGTAGTGAGGAGGCTTTTTTGGAGGCCTA
GGGACGTACCCAATTCGCCCTATAGTGAGTCGTATTACGCGCGCTCACTGGCCGTCGTTTTACAACGTCG
TGACTGGGAAAACCCTGGCGTTACCCAACTTAATCGCCTTGCAGCACATCCCCCTTTCGCCAGCTGGCGT
AATAGCGAAGAGGCCCGCACCGATCGCCCTTCCCAACAGTTGCGCAGCCTGAATGGCGAATGGG
[124 nt withheld, positions 7625-7748]
C
[91 nt withheld, positions 7750-7840]
A
[49 nt withheld, positions 7842-7890]
CCTTTGACGTTGGAGTCCACGTTCTTT
[37 nt withheld, positions 7918-7954]
ACCCTATCTCGGTCTATTCTTTTGATTTATAAGGGATTTTGCCGATTTCGGCCTATTGGTTAAAAAATGA
GCTGATTTAACAAAAATTTAACGCGAATTTTAACAAAATATTAACGCTTACAATTTAGGTGGCACTTTTC
GGGGAAATGTGCGCGGAACCCCTATTTGTTTATTTTTCTAAATACATTCAAATATGTATCCGCTCATGAG
ACAATAACCCTGATAAATGCTTCAATAATATTGAAAAAGGAAGAGTATGAGTATTCAACATTTCCGTGTC
GCCCTTATTCCCTTTTTTGCGGCATTTTGCCTTCCTGTTTTTGCTCACCCAGAAACGCTGGTGAAAGTAA
AAGATGCTGAAGATCAGTTGGGTGCACGAGTGGGTTACATCGAACTGGATCTCAACAGCGGTAAGATCCT
TGAGAGTTTTCGCCCCGAAGAACGTTTTCCAATGATGAGCACTTTTAAAGTTCTGCTATGTGGCGCGGTA
TTATCCCGTATTGACGCCGGGCAAGAGCAACTCGGTCGCCGCATACACTATTCTCAGAATGACTTGGTTG
AGTACTCACCAGTCACAGAAAAGCATCTTACGGATGGCATGACAGTAAGAGAATTATGCAGTGCTGCCAT
AACCATGAGTGATAACACTGCGGCCAACTTACTTCTGACAACGATCGGAGGACCGAAGGAGCTAACCGCT
TTTTTGCACAACATGGGGGATCATGTAACTCGCCTTGATCGTTGGGAACCGGAGCTGAATGAAGCCATAC
CAAACGACGAGCGTGACACCACGATGCCTGTAGCAATGGCAACAACGTTGCGCAAACTATTAACTGGCGA
ACTACTTACTCTAGCTTCCCGGCAACAATTAATAGACTGGATGGAGGCGGATAAAGTTGCAGGACCACTT
CTGCGCTCGGCCCTTCCGGCTGGCTGGTTTATTGCTGATAAATCTGGAGCCGGTGAGCGTGGGTCTCGCG
GTATCATTGCAGCACTGGGGCCAGATGGTAAGCCCTCCCGTATCGTAGTTATCTACACGACGGGGAGTCA
GGCAACTATGGATGAACGAAATAGACAGATCGCTGAGATAGGTGCCTCACTGATTAAGCATTGGTAACTG
TCAGACCAAGTTTACTCATATATACTTTAGATTGATTTAAAACTTCATTTTTAATTTAAAAGGATCTAGG
TGAAGATCCTTTTTGATAATCTCATGACCAAAATCCCTTAACGTGAGTTTTCGTTCCACTGAGCGTCAGA
CCCCGTAGAAAAGATCAAAGGATCTTCTTGAGATCCTTTTTTTCTGCGCGTAATCTGCTGCTTGCAAACA
AAAAAACCACCGCTACCAGCGGTGGTTTGTTTGCCGGATCAAGAGCTACCAACTCTTTTTCCGAAGGTAA
CTGGCTTCAGCAGAGCGCAGATACCAAATACTGTTCTTCTAGTGTAGCCGTAGTTAGGCCACCACTTCAA
GAACTCTGTAGCACCGCCTACATACCTCGCTCTGCTAATCCTGTTACCAGTGGCTGCTGCCAGTGGCGAT
AAGTCGTGTCTTACCGGGTTGGACTCAAGACGATAGTTACCGGATAAGGCGCAGCGGTCGGGCTGAACGG
GGGGTTCGTGCACACAGCCCAGCTTGGAGCGAACGACCTACACCGAACTGAGATACCTACAGCGTGAGCT
ATGAGAAAGCGCCACGCTTCCCGAAGGGAGAAAGGCGGACAGGTATCCGGTAAGCGGCAGGGTCGGAACA
GGAGAGCGCACGAGGGAGCTTCCAGGGGGAAACGCCTGGTATCTTTATAGTCCTGTCGGGTTTCGCCACC
TCTGACTTGAGCGTCGATTTTTGTGATGCTCGTCAGGGGGGCGGAGCCTATGGAAAAACGCCAGCAACGC
GGCCTTTTTACGGTTCCTGGCCTTTTGCTGGCCTTTTGCTCACATGTTCTTTCCTGCGTTATCCCCTGAT
TCTGTGGATAACCGTATTACCGCCTTTGAGTGAGCTGATACCGCTCGCCGCAGCCGAACGACCGAGCGCA
GCGAGTCAGTGAGCGAGGAAGCGGAAGAGCGCCCAATACGCAAACCGCCTCTCCCCGCGCGTTGGCCGAT
TCATTAATGCAGCTGGCACGACAGGTTTCCCGACTGGAAAGCGGGCAGTGAGCGCAACGCAATTAATGTG
AGTTAGCTCACTCATTAGGCACCCCAGGCTTTACACTTTATGCTTCCGGCTCGTATGTTGTGTGGAATTG
TGAGCGGATAACAATTTCACACAGGAAACAGCTATGACCATGATTACGCCAAGCGCGCAATTAACCCTCA
CTAAAGGGAACAAAAGCTGGAGCTGCAAGC
