>Addgene plasmid #144224 | TFORF2729 | depositor partial sequence | sequence record 284787 | Insert
ACCGCCACCATGTCAGAGCCAGGAATGCTGGGCAGGAAGGATGTGTGGGTTCCGAGAGAAACCCCGTTCA
CCAAGGCCATGGAAGTGGAGGCTGCAGAGGCCCGGTCCCCAGCCCCCGGCTACAAGCGCTCGGGCCGCCG
CTACAAGTGCCTGTCCTGTACCAAGACATTTCCAAACGCGCCCAGGGCAGCGCGCCACGCTGCCACACAT
GGGCCGGCAGACTGCTCTGAAGAGGTGGCCGAGGTGAAGCCAAAGCCAGAGACAGAAGCTAAGGCAGAGG
AAGCCAGTGGGGAGAAGGTGTCAGGCTCCGCGGCCAAGCCTAGGCCCTATGCGTGTCCGCTATGCCCCAA
GGCCTACAAGACGGCACCCGAGCTGCGCAGCCACGGGCGCAGCCACACGGGGGAGAAGCCCTTTCCGTGC
CCCGAGTGCGGCCGCCGCTTCATGCAGCCCGTGTGCCTGCGCGTGCACCTGGCCTCGCACGCTGGCGAAC
TGCCCTTCCGCTGTGCGCACTGCCCGAAGGCCTATGGCGCGCTCTCCAAGCTCAAGATCCACCAGCGTGG
CCACACAGGCGAGCGGCCTTACGCCTGCGCCGACTGCGGCAAGAGCTTTGCTGACCCTTCAGTGTTCCGC
AAGCACCGGCGTACTCACGCTGGCCTGCGGCCCTACAGCTGTGAGCGTTGCGGCAAAGCCTATGCGGAGC
TCAAGGACCTCCGCAACCATGAGCGGTCCCACACCGGCGAGCGCCCCTTCCTCTGCTCCGAGTGCGGGAA
GAGCTTCTCCCGCTCATCCTCGCTCACGTGCCACCAGCGCATCCACGCGGCACAGAAGCCCTACCGCTGC
CCGGCCTGCGGCAAGGGCTTCACGCAGCTCAGTTCCTACCAGAGCCACGAGCGCACGCACTCGGGGGAGA
AGCCCTTCCTGTGCCCGCGCTGCGGCCGCATGTTCTCCGACCCCTCGAGCTTCCGTCGCCACCAGCGCGC
CCATGAAGGGGTGAAGCCATACCACTGCGAGAAGTGCGGCAAGGACTTCCGGCAGCCGGCGGACCTGGCC
ATGCACCGGCGTGTGCACACAGGCGACCGGCCGTTCAAGTGCCTGCAATGTGACAAGACGTTCGTGGCGT
CCTGGGACCTCAAGCGGCACGCGCTGGTGCACTCTGGCCAGCGGCCCTTCCGCTGTGAGGAGTGCGGGCG
AGCCTTCGCCGAGCGTGCCAGCCTCACGAAGCATAGCCGGGTGCACTCGGGGGAGCGCCCCTTCCACTGT
AACGCATGTGGGAAATCCTTTGTGGTGTCGTCGAGCCTGAGGAAGCACGAGCGGACCCATCGAAGCAGTG
AGGCCGCGGGTGTGCCCCCTGCACAGGAGCTGGTGGTGGGGTTGGCGCTGCCTGTGGGCGTGGCAGGTGA
GAGTTCAGCCGCCCCGGCAGCAGGGGCGGGGCTGGGGGACCCTCCAGCAGGGCTGCTAGGGCTGCCCCCG
GAGTCAGGTGGTGTGATGGCCACACAGTGGCAGGTGGTGGGCATGACGGTGGAGCATGTGGAATGCCAAG
ATGCTGGTGTCCGGGAGGCTCCTGGTCCCTTGGAAGGGGCAGGCGAGGCGGGGGGTGAGGAGGCTGACGA
GAAGCCCCCCCAGTTTGTGTGCCGAGAGTGCAAGGAGACCTTCTCCACAATGACGCTGCTGCGTCGGCAC
GAGCGCTCACACCCGGAGCTCCGGCCCTTCCCCTGCACCCAGTGCGGCAAGAGCTTCTCTGACCGGGCTG
GGCTGCGCAAACACAGCCGCACTCACAGCTCAGTGCGCCCCTACACCTGCCCCCATTGTCCCAAGGCCTT
CTTGAGTGCCAGCGACTTGCGCAAGCATGAACGCACCCACCCTGTGCCCATGGGGACCCCCACACCCCTG
GAGCCCCTGGTGGCTTTGCTAGGAATGCCTGAAGAGGGGCCGGCCTAGTAATGAACTAGTCCGTAACTTG
AAAGTATTTCGATTTCTTGGCTTTATATATCTTGTGGAAAGGACGATTCACTGCTATCTCTCTAAACCAG
