>Addgene plasmid #144224 | TFORF2729 | depositor partial sequence | sequence record 284788 | Barcode
TTCACTGCTATCTCTCTAAACCAG
